>Addgene plasmid #113486 | pcDNA5FRT/TO-FAF1-Strep-HA | addgene full sequence | sequence record 218382 | Addgene NGS Result
TAAGCTACAACAAGGCAAGGCTTGACCGACAATTGCATGAAGAATCTGCTTAGGGTTAGGCGTTTTGCGC
TGCTTCGCGATGTACGGGCCAGATATACGCGTTGACATTGATTATTGACTAGTTATTAATAGTAATCAAT
TACGGGGTCATTAGTTCATAGCCCATATATGGAGTTCCGCGTTACATAACTTACGGTAAATGGCCCGCCT
GGCTGACCGCCCAACGACCCCCGCCCATTGACGTCAATAATGACGTATGTTCCCATAGTAACGCCAATAG
GGACTTTCCATTGACGTCAATGGGTGGAGTATTTACGGTAAACTGCCCACTTGGCAGTACATCAAGTGTA
TCATATGCCAAGTACGCCCCCTATTGACGTCAATGACGGTAAATGGCCCGCCTGGCATTATGCCCAGTAC
ATGACCTTATGGGACTTTCCTACTTGGCAGTACATCTACGTATTAGTCATCGCTATTACCATGGTGATGC
GGTTTTGGCAGTACATCAATGGGCGTGGATAGCGGTTTGACTCACGGGGATTTCCAAGTCTCCACCCCAT
TGACGTCAATGGGAGTTTGTTTTGGCACCAAAATCAACGGGACTTTCCAAAATGTCGTAACAACTCCGCC
CCATTGACGCAAATGGGCGGTAGGCGTGTACGGTGGGAGGTCTATATAAGCAGAGCTCTCCCTATCAGTG
ATAGAGATCTCCCTATCAGTGATAGAGATCGTCGACGAGCTCGTTTAGTGAACCGTCAGATCGCCTGGAG
ACGCCATCCACGCTGTTTTGACCTCCATAGAAGACACCGGGACCGATCCAGCCTCCGGACTCTAGCGTTT
AAACTTAAGCTTGGTACCGAGCTCGGATCCACTAGTCCAGTGTGGTGGAATTCTGCAGATATCAACAAGT
TTGTACAAAAAAGCAGGCTCCACCATGGCGTCCAACATGGACCGGGAGATGATCCTGGCGGATTTTCAGG
CATGTACTGGCATTGAAAACATTGACGAAGCTATTACATTGCTTGAACAAAATAATTGGGACTTAGTGGC
AGCTATCAATGGTGTAATACCACAGGAAAATGGCATTCTACAAAGTGAATATGGAGGTGAGACCATACCA
GGACCTGCATTTAATCCAGCAAGTCATCCAGCTTCAGCTCCTACTTCCTCTTCTTCTTCAGCGTTTCGAC
CTGTAATGCCATCCAGGCAGATTGTAGAAAGGCAACCTCGGATGCTGGACTTCAGGGTTGAATACAGAGA
CAGAAATGTTGATGTGGTACTTGAAGACACCTGTACTGTTGGAGAGATTAAACAGATTCTAGAAAATGAA
CTTCAGATACCTGTGTCCAAAATGCTGTTAAAAGGCTGGAAGACGGGAGATGTGGAAGACAGTACGGTCC
TAAAATCTCTACACTTGCCAAAAAACAACAGTCTTTATGTCCTTACACCAGATTTGCCACCACCTTCATC
ATCTAGTCATGCTGGTGCCCTGCAGGAGTCATTAAATCAAAACTTCATGCTGATCATCACCCACCGAGAA
GTCCAGCGGGAGTACAACCTGAACTTCTCAGGAAGCAGTACTATTCAAGAGGTAAAGAGAAATGTGTATG
ACCTTACAAGTATCCCCGTTCGCCACCAATTATGGGAGGGCTGGCCAACTTCTGCTACAGACGACTCAAT
GTGTCTTGCTGAATCAGGGCTCTCTTATCCCTGCCATCGACTTACAGTGGGAAGAAGATCTTCACCTGCA
CAGACCCGGGAACAGTCGGAAGAACAAATCACCGATGTTCATATGGTTAGTGATAGCGATGGAGATGACT
TTGAAGATGCTACAGAATTTGGGGTGGATGATGGAGAAGTATTTGGCATGGCGTCATCTGCCTTGAGAAA
ATCTCCAATGATGCCAGAAAACGCAGAAAATGAAGGAGATGCCTTATTACAATTTACAGCAGAGTTTTCT
TCAAGATATGGTGATTGCCATCCTGTATTTTTTATTGGCTCATTAGAAGCTGCTTTTCAAGAGGCCTTCT
ATGTGAAAGCCCGAGATAGAAAGCTTCTTGCTATCTACCTCCACCATGATGAAAGTGTGTTAACCAACGT
GTTCTGCTCACAAATGCTTTGTGCTGAATCCATTGTTTCTTATCTGAGTCAAAATTTTATAACCTGGGCT
TGGGATCTGACAAAGGACTCCAACAGAGCAAGATTTCTCACTATGTGCAATAGACACTTTGGCAGTGTTG
TGGCACAAACCATTCGGACTCAAAAAACGGATCAGTTTCCGCTTTTCCTGATTATTATGGGAAAGCGATC
ATCTAATGAAGTGTTGAATGTGATACAAGGGAACACAACAGTAGATGAGTTAATGATGAGACTCATGGCT
GCAATGGAGATCTTCACAGCCCAACAACAGGAAGATATAAAGGACGAGGATGAACGTGAAGCCAGAGAAA
ATGTGAAGAGAGAGCAAGATGAGGCCTATCGCCTTTCACTTGAGGCTGACAGAGCAAAGAGGGAAGCTCA
CGAGAGAGAGATGGCAGAACAGTTTCGTTTGGAGCAGATTCGCAAAGAACAAGAAGAGGAACGTGAGGCC
ATCCGGCTGTCCTTAGAGCAAGCCCTGCCTCCTGAGCCAAAGGAAGAAAATGCTGAGCCTGTGAGCAAAC
TGCGGATCCGGACCCCCAGTGGCGAGTTCTTGGAGCGGCGTTTCCTGGCCAGCAACAAGCTCCAGATTGT
CTTTGATTTTGTAGCTTCCAAAGGATTTCCATGGGATGAGTACAAGTTACTGAGCACCTTTCCTAGGAGA
GACGTAACTCAACTGGACCCAAATAAATCATTATTGGAGGTAAAGTTGTTCCCTCAAGAAACCCTTTTCC
TTGAAGCAAAAGAGGACCCAGCTTTCTTGTACAAAGTGGTTGATATCAAGGCCGCCGACATCACCAGCCT
GTACAAGAAAGTGGGGTGGAGCCATCCCCAGTTCGAGAAGGGCGGAGGATCTGGCGGCGGAAGCGGCGGA
GGAAGCTGGTCCCACCCTCAGTTTGAGAAAGGCACCGAGCTGGGCAGCACCATGGCCAGCTACCCCTACG
ACGTGCCCGACTACGCCTGATGACTCGAGTCTAGAGGGCCCGTTTAAACCCGCTGATCAGCCTCGACTGT
GCCTTCTAGTTGCCAGCCATCTGTTGTTTGCCCCTCCCCCGTGCCTTCCTTGACCCTGGAAGGTGCCACT
CCCACTGTCCTTTCCTAATAAAATGAGGAAATTGCATCGCATTGTCTGAGTAGGTGTCATTCTATTCTGG
GGGGTGGGGTGGGGCAGGACAGCAAGGGGGAGGATTGGGAAGACAATAGCAGGCATGCTGGGGATGCGGT
GGGCTCTATGGCTTCTGAGGCGGAAAGAACCAGCTGGGGCTCTAGGGGGTATCCCC
[124 nt withheld, positions 3417-3540]
C
[91 nt withheld, positions 3542-3632]
AGGGTGATGGTTCACGTACCTAGAAGTTCCTATTCCGAAGTTCCTATTCTCTAGAAAGTATAGGAACTTC
CTTGGCCAAAAAGCCTGAACTCACCGCGACGTCTGTCGAGAAGTTTCTGATCGAAAAGTTCGACAGCGTC
TCCGACCTGATGCAGCTCTCGGAGGGCGAAGAATCTCGTGCTTTCAGCTTCGATGTAGGAGGGCGTGGAT
ATGTCCTGCGGGTAAATAGCTGCGCCGATGGTTTCTACAAAGATCGTTATGTTTATCGGCACTTTGCATC
GGCCGCGCTCCCGATTCCGGAAGTGCTTGACATTGGGGAATTCAGCGAGAGCCTGACCTATTGCATCTCC
CGCCGTGCACAGGGTGTCACGTTGCAAGACCTGCCTGAAACCGAACTGCCCGCTGTTCTGCAGCCGGTCG
CGGAGGCCATGGATGCGATCGCTGCGGCCGATCTTAGCCAGACGAGCGGGTTCGGCCCATTCGGACCGCA
AGGAATCGGTCAATACACTACATGGCGTGATTTCATATGCGCGATTGCTGATCCCCATGTGTATCACTGG
CAAACTGTGATGGACGACACCGTCAGTGCGTCCGTCGCGCAGGCTCTCGATGAGCTGATGCTTTGGGCCG
AGGACTGCCCCGAAGTCCGGCACCTCGTGCACGCGGATTTCGGCTCCAACAATGTCCTGACGGACAATGG
CCGCATAACAGCGGTCATTGACTGGAGCGAGGCGATGTTCGGGGATTCCCAATACGAGGTCGCCAACATC
TTCTTCTGGAGGCCGTGGTTGGCTTGTATGGAGCAGCAGACGCGCTACTTCGAGCGGAGGCATCCGGAGC
TTGCAGGATCGCCGCGGCTCCGGGCGTATATGCTCCGCATTGGTCTTGACCAACTCTATCAGAGCTTGGT
TGACGGCAATTTCGATGATGCAGCTTGGGCGCAGGGTCGATGCGACGCAATCGTCCGATCCGGAGCCGGG
ACTGTCGGGCGTACACAAATCGCCCGCAGAAGCGCGGCCGTCTGGACCGATGGCTGTGTAGAAGTACTCG
CCGATAGTGGAAACCGACGCCCCAGCACTCGTCCGAGGGCAAAGGAATAGCACGTACTACGAGATTTCGA
TTCCACCGCCGCCTTCTATGAAAGGTTGGGCTTCGGAATCGTTTTCCGGGACGCCGGCTGGATGATCCTC
CAGCGCGGGGATCTCATGCTGGAGTTCTTCGCCCACCCCAACTTGTTTATTGCAGCTTATAATGGTTACA
AATAAAGCAATAGCATCACAAATTTCACAAATAAAGCATTTTTTTCACTGCATTCTAGTTGTGGTTTGTC
CAAACTCATCAATGTATCTTATCATGTCTGTATACCGTCGACCTCTAGCTAGAGCTTGGCGTAATCATGG
TCATAGCTGTTTCCTGTGTGAAATTGTTATCCGCTCACAATTCCACACAACATACGAGCCGGAAGCATAA
AGTGTAAAGCCTGGGGTGCCTAATGAGTGAGCTAACTCACATTAATTGCGTTGCGCTCACTGCCCGCTTT
CCAGTCGGGAAACCTGTCGTGCCAGCTGCATTAATGAATCGGCCAACGCGCGGGGAGAGGCGGTTTGCGT
ATTGGGCGCTCTTCCGCTTCCTCGCTCACTGACTCGCTGCGCTCGGTCGTTCGGCTGCGGCGAGCGGTAT
CAGCTCACTCAAAGGCGGTAATACGGTTATCCACAGAATCAGGGGATAACGCAGGAAAGAACATGTGAGC
AAAAGGCCAGCAAAAGGCCAGGAACCGTAAAAAGGCCGCGTTGCTGGCGTTTTTCCATAGGCTCCGCCCC
CCTGACGAGCATCACAAAAATCGACGCTCAAGTCAGAGGTGGCGAAACCCGACAGGACTATAAAGATACC
AGGCGTTTCCCCCTGGAAGCTCCCTCGTGCGCTCTCCTGTTCCGACCCTGCCGCTTACCGGATACCTGTC
CGCCTTTCTCCCTTCGGGAAGCGTGGCGCTTTCTCATAGCTCACGCTGTAGGTATCTCAGTTCGGTGTAG
GTCGTTCGCTCCAAGCTGGGCTGTGTGCACGAACCCCCCGTTCAGCCCGACCGCTGCGCCTTATCCGGTA
ACTATCGTCTTGAGTCCAACCCGGTAAGACACGACTTATCGCCACTGGCAGCAGCCACTGGTAACAGGAT
TAGCAGAGCGAGGTATGTAGGCGGTGCTACAGAGTTCTTGAAGTGGTGGCCTAACTACGGCTACACTAGA
AGAACAGTATTTGGTATCTGCGCTCTGCTGAAGCCAGTTACCTTCGGAAAAAGAGTTGGTAGCTCTTGAT
CCGGCAAACAAACCACCGCTGGTAGCGGTGGTTTTTTTGTTTGCAAGCAGCAGATTACGCGCAGAAAAAA
AGGATCTCAAGAAGATCCTTTGATCTTTTCTACGGGGTCTGACGCTCAGTGGAACGAAAACTCACGTTAA
GGGATTTTGGTCATGAGATTATCAAAAAGGATCTTCACCTAGATCCTTTTAAATTAAAAATGAAGTTTTA
AATCAATCTAAAGTATATATGAGTAAACTTGGTCTGACAGTTACCAATGCTTAATCAGTGAGGCACCTAT
CTCAGCGATCTGTCTATTTCGTTCATCCATAGTTGCCTGACTCCCCGTCGTGTAGATAACTACGATACGG
GAGGGCTTACCATCTGGCCCCAGTGCTGCAATGATACCGCGAGACCCACGCTCACCGGCTCCAGATTTAT
CAGCAATAAACCAGCCAGCCGGAAGGGCCGAGCGCAGAAGTGGTCCTGCAACTTTATCCGCCTCCATCCA
GTCTATTAATTGTTGCCGGGAAGCTAGAGTAAGTAGTTCGCCAGTTAATAGTTTGCGCAACGTTGTTGCC
ATTGCTACAGGCATCGTGGTGTCACGCTCGTCGTTTGGTATGGCTTCATTCAGCTCCGGTTCCCAACGAT
CAAGGCGAGTTACATGATCCCCCATGTTGTGCAAAAAAGCGGTTAGCTCCTTCGGTCCTCCGATCGTTGT
CAGAAGTAAGTTGGCCGCAGTGTTATCACTCATGGTTATGGCAGCACTGCATAATTCTCTTACTGTCATG
CCATCCGTAAGATGCTTTTCTGTGACTGGTGAGTACTCAACCAAGTCATTCTGAGAATAGTGTATGCGGC
GACCGAGTTGCTCTTGCCCGGCGTCAATACGGGATAATACCGCGCCACATAGCAGAACTTTAAAAGTGCT
CATCATTGGAAAACGTTCTTCGGGGCGAAAACTCTCAAGGATCTTACCGCTGTTGAGATCCAGTTCGATG
TAACCCACTCGTGCACCCAACTGATCTTCAGCATCTTTTACTTTCACCAGCGTTTCTGGGTGAGCAAAAA
CAGGAAGGCAAAATGCCGCAAAAAAGGGAATAAGGGCGACACGGAAATGTTGAATACTCATACTCTTCCT
TTTTCAATATTATTGAAGCATTTATCAGGGTTATTGTCTCATGAGCGGATACATATTTGAATGTATTTAG
AAAAATAAACAAATAGGGGTTCCGCGCACATTTCCCCGAAAAGTGCCACCTGACGTCGACGGATCGGGAG
ATCTCCCGATCCCCTATGGTGCACTCTCAGTACAATCTGCTCTGATGCCGCATAGTTAAGCCAGTATCTG
CTCCCTGCTTGTGTGTTGGAGGTCGCTGAGTAGTGCGCGAGCAAAATT
Features (pLannotate 1.2.2; 23 found; start..end, strand, type, name):
    104..483     +  enhancer       CMV enhancer: human cytomegalovirus immediate early enhancer
    484..687     +  promoter       CMV promoter: human cytomegalovirus (CMV) immediate early promoter
    689..708     +  promoter       PLtetO-1 promoter (fragment): modified phage lambda PL promoter with tet operator sites (Lutz and Bujard, 1997)
    710..729     +  promoter       PLtetO-1 promoter (fragment): modified phage lambda PL promoter with tet operator sites (Lutz and Bujard, 1997)
    737..770     +  promoter       TRE3GV promoter (fragment): 3rd-generation Tet-responsive promoter that can be activated by binding of Tet-On® 3G, optimized for retroviral and lentiviral vectors
    905..929     +  protein_bind   attB1: mutant version of attB; recombination site for the Gateway® BP reaction BP Clonase™
    935..2884    +  CDS            FAF1: FAF1_HUMAN - Also known as UBXD12, UBXN3A. Experimental evidence at protein level: Swiss-Prot protein existence level 1. Ubiquitin-binding protein (PubMed:19722279). Required for the progression of DNA replication forks by targeting DNA replication licensing factor CDT1 for degradation (PubMed:26842564). Potentiates but cannot initiate FAS-induced apoptosis (By similarity). From Homo sapiens (Human).
   2886..2910    -  protein_bind   attB2: mutant version of attB; recombination site for the Gateway® BP reaction BP Clonase™
   3147..3371    +  polyA_signal   bGH poly(A) signal: bovine growth hormone polyadenylation signal
   3375..3396    +  promoter       SV40 promoter (fragment): SV40 enhancer and early promoter
   3417..3650    +  rep_origin     f1 ori (fragment) (sequence partly withheld): f1 bacteriophage origin of replication; arrow indicates direction of (+) strand synthesis
   3655..3702    +  protein_bind   FRT: FLP-mediated recombination occurs in the 8-bp core sequence TCTAGAAA (Turan and Bode, 2011). FLP recombinase from the Saccharomyces cerevisiae 2μ plasmid
   3710..4732    +  CDS            HygR: aminoglycoside phosphotransferase from E. coli; aph(4)-Ia; confers resistance to hygromycin
   4742..4867    +  CDS            ble (fragment): BLE_KLEPN - Experimental evidence at protein level: Swiss-Prot protein existence level 1. Binding protein with a strong affinity to the bleomycin family of antibiotics. Binds to CL990; an antimitotic-antibiotic compound. From Klebsiella pneumoniae.
   4862..4983    +  polyA_signal   SV40 poly(A) signal: SV40 polyadenylation signal
   5056..5072    -  protein_bind   lac operator: The lac repressor binds to the lac operator to inhibit transcription in E. coli. This inhibition can be relieved by adding lactose or isopropyl-β-D-thiogalactopyranoside (IPTG). lac repressor encoded by lacI
   5080..5110    -  promoter       lac promoter: promoter for the E. coli lac operon
   5125..5146    -  protein_bind   CAP binding site: CAP binding activates transcription in the presence of cAMP. E. coli catabolite activator protein
   5159..5251    -  CDS            lacI (fragment): lac repressor; lacI; The lac repressor binds to the lac operator to inhibit transcription in E. coli. This inhibition can be relieved by adding lactose or isopropyl-β-D-thiogalactopyranoside (IPTG).
   5434..6022    -  rep_origin     ori: high-copy-number ColE1/pMB1/pBR322/pUC origin of replication
   6193..7053    -  CDS            AmpR: β-lactamase; bla; confers resistance to ampicillin, carbenicillin, and related antibiotics
   7054..7158    -  promoter       AmpR promoter: bla
   7217..7269    -  misc_feature   bom (fragment): basis of mobility region from pBR322
