[The description below was written by a language model from this plasmid's Addgene catalogue record and pLannotate feature annotations shown in this document.]
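Description:
pcDNA5FRT/TO-FAF1-Strep-HA is a mammalian expression plasmid built on the Gateway-adapted pcDNA5-FRT-TO-cSH-GW backbone, carrying wild-type human FAF1 (also known as UBXD12 or UBXN3A), a ubiquitin-binding protein. The FAF1 coding sequence was introduced by Gateway recombination and sits between attB1 and attB2 sites. It lacks a stop codon, so translation continues into the vector-encoded C-terminal 2xStrep-HA tag. That tag is listed in the catalogue but is not separately annotated in the feature table; it presumably lies in the unannotated stretch between attB2 and the bGH polyadenylation signal. Transcription is driven by the CMV enhancer/promoter. It is followed immediately by short tet operator matches (annotated as PLtetO-1 and TRE fragments), which correspond to the "TO" design: in cells expressing the Tet repressor the promoter is held off until tetracycline or doxycycline is added.

Downstream of the expression cassette lies an FRT site directly ahead of a hygromycin resistance gene with an SV40 poly(A) signal. No full promoter is annotated in front of this gene. This arrangement is typical of Flp-mediated integration systems, where recombination into a genomic FRT site in a suitable host line places the marker under a resident promoter, allowing hygromycin selection of isogenic, single-site stable lines. In bacteria the plasmid is maintained by a high-copy ColE1/pUC-type origin and selected with ampicillin; small f1 ori, lac and ble fragments are backbone remnants.

The construct is suited to inducible expression of tagged FAF1 for Strep or HA affinity purification. The associated work used affinity purification with quantitative mass spectrometry to study VCP/p97 interactions.
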