Addgene plasmid #113486: pcDNA5FRT/TO-FAF1-Strep-HA
Purpose: Expression of human FAF1 with C-terminal strep-HA tag
Depositing lab: Hemmo Meyer. Depositing organization: Universitaet Duisburg-Essen. Publication: AP-SWATH reveals direct involvement of VCP/p97 in integrated stress response signaling through facilitating CReP/PPP1R15B degradation. Hulsmann J, Kravic B, Weith M, Gstaiger M, Aebersold RH, Collins BC, Meyer H. Mol Cell Proteomics. 2018 Mar 29. pii: RA117.000471. doi: 10.1074/mcp.RA117.000471. PubMed 29599191.
Backbone
  Vector backbone: pcDNA5-FRT-TO-cSH-GW
  Backbone manufacturer: Ruedi Aebersold
  Backbone size w/o insert (bp): 7017
  Vector type: Mammalian Expression
  Selectable markers: Hygromycin
Growth in bacteria
  Bacterial resistance: Ampicillin, 100 μg/mL
  Growth temperature: 37°C
  Growth strain: DH5alpha
  Copy number: High Copy
Gene/Insert
  Gene/Insert name: FAF1 (alt names: UBXD12; UBXN3A)
  Species: H. sapiens (human)
  Mutation: wildtype without stop codon
  Entrez Gene: FAF1 (a.k.a. CGI-03, HFAF1s, UBXD12, UBXN3A, hFAF1)
  Promoter: CMV
  Tag / fusion protein: 2xstrep-HA (C terminal on insert)
  Cloning method: Gateway Cloning
  Sequencing primers: 5′ CMV-F; 3′ BGH-rev
Terms and licenses: Academic/Nonprofit Terms; Industry Terms: Not Available to Industry
How to cite: pcDNA5FRT/TO-FAF1-Strep-HA was a gift from Hemmo Meyer (Addgene plasmid # 113486 ; http://n2t.net/addgene:113486 ; RRID:Addgene_113486)
